>Addgene plasmid #57311 | Dronpa3-CD81-10 | depositor partial sequence | sequence record 88449 | insert sequence
ATCCGCTAGCGCTACCGGTCGCCACCATGGTGAGTGTGATTAAACCAGACATGAAGATCAAGCTGCGTAT
GGAAGGCGCTGTAAATGGACACCCGTTCGCGATTGAAGGAGTTGGCCTTGGGAAGCCTTTCGAGGGAAAA
CAGAGTATGGACCTTAAAGTCAAAGAAGGCGGACCTCTGCCTTTCGCCTATGACATCTTGACAACTGTGT
TCTGTTACGGCAACAGGGTATTCGCCAAATACCCAGAAAATATAGTAGACTATTTCAAGCAGTCGTTTCC
TGAGGGCTACTCTTGGGAACGAAGCATGAATTACGAAGACGGGGGCATTTGTAACGCGACAAACGACATA
ACCCTGGATGGTGACTGTTATATCTATGAAATTCGATTTGATGGTGTGAACTTTCCTGCCAATGGTCCAG
TTATGCAGAAGAGGACTGTGAAATGGGAGCCATCCACTGAGAAATTGTATGTGCGTGATGGAGTGCTGAA
GGGTGATATTAACGCGGCTCTGTCGCTTGAAGGAGGTGGCCATTACCGATGTGACTTCAAAACTACTTAT
AAAGCTAAGAAGGTTGTCCAGTTGCCAGACTATCACTTTGTGGACCACCACATTGAGATTAAAAGCCACG
ACAAAGATTACAGTAATGTTAATCTGCATGAGCACGCCGAAGCGCATTCTGAGCTGCCGAGGCAGGCCAA
GTCCGGACTCAGATCTCGAGCTCAAGCTTCCGGAGTGGAGGGCTGCACCAAGTGCATCAAGTACCTGCTC
TTCGTCTTCAATTTCGTCTTCTGGCTGGCTGGAGGCGTGATCCTGGGTGTGGCCCTGTGGCTCCGCCATG
ACCCGCAGACCACCAACCTCCTGTATCTGGAGCTGGGAGACAAGCCCGCGCCCAACACCTTCTATGTAGG
CATCTACATCCTCATCGCTGTGGGCGCTGTCATGATGTTCGTTGGCTTCCTGGGCTGCTACGGGGCCATC
CAGGAATCCCAGTGCCTGCTGGGGACGTTCTTCACCTGCCTGGTCATCCTGTTTGCCTGTGAGGTGGCCG
CCGGCATCTGGGGCTTTGTCAACAAGGACCAGATCGCCAAGGATGTGAAGCAGTTCTATGACCAGGCCCT
ACAGCAGGCCGTGGTGGATGATGACGCCAACAACGCCAAGGCTGTGGTGAAGACCTTCCACGAGACGCTT
GACTGCTGTGGCTCCAGCACACTGACTGCTTTGACCACCTCAGTGCTCAAGAACAATTTGTGTCCCTCGG
GCAGCAACATCATCAGCAACCTCTTCAAGGAGGACTGCCACCAGAAGATCGATGACCTCTTCTCCGGGAA
GCTGTACCTCATCGGCATTGCTGCCATCGTGGTCGCTGTGATCATGATCTTCGAGATGATCCTGAGCATG
GTGCTGTGCTGTGGCATCCGGAACAGCTCCGTGTACTGAGGCGGATCCAAGGGCGAATTCTGCAGTCGAC
GGTACCGCGGGCCCGGGATCCACCGGATCTAGATAACTGATCATAATCAG
