>Addgene plasmid #57311 | Dronpa3-CD81-10 | addgene partial sequence | sequence record 114643 | Dronpa-F 5'-ATCACTTTGTGGACCACCAC-3'
ATCTGCATGAGCACGCCGAAGCGCATTCTGAGCTGCCGAGGCAGGCCAAGTCCGGACTCAGATCTCGAGC
TCAAGCTTCCGGAGTGGAGGGCTGCACCAAGTGCATCAAGTACCTGCTCTTCGTCTTCAATTTCGTCTTC
TGGCTGGCTGGAGGCGTGATCCTGGGTGTGGCCCTGTGGCTCCGCCATGACCCGCAGACCACCAACCTCC
TGTATCTGGAGCTGGGAGACAAGCCCGCGCCCAACACCTTCTATGTAGGCATCTACATCCTCATCGCTGT
GGGCGCTGTCATGATGTTCGTTGGCTTCCTGGGCTGCTACGGGGCCATCCAGGAATCCCAGTGCCTGCTG
GGGACGTTCTTCACCTGCCTGGTCATCCTGTTTGCCTGTGAGGTGGCCGCCGGCATCTGGGGCTTTGTCA
ACAAGGACCAGATCGCCAAGGATGTGAAGCAGTTCTATGACCAGGCCCTACAGCAGGCCGTGGTGGATGA
TGACGCCAACAACGCCAAGGCTGTGGTGAAGACCTTCCACGAGACGCTTGACTGCTGTGGCTCCAGCACA
CTGACTGCTTTGACCACCTCAGTGCTCAAGAACAATTTGTGTCCCTCGGGCAGCAACATCATCAGCAACC
TCTTCAAGGAGGACTGCCACCAGAAGATCGATGACCTCTTCTCCGGGAAGCTGTACCTCATCGGCATTGC
TGCCATCGTGGTCGCTGTGATCATGATCTTCGAGATGATCCTGAGCATGGTGCTGTGCTGTGGCATCCGG
AACAGCTCCGTGTACTGAGGCGGATCCAAGGGCGAAATTCTGCAGTCGACGGTACC
