[The description below was written by a language model from this plasmid's Addgene catalogue record.]
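Description:
Dronpa3-CD81-10 is a mammalian expression plasmid that produces human CD81 (also known as TAPA1 or TSPAN28) fused to the fluorescent protein Dronpa3. It is built on a Dronpa3 backbone of about 4.75 kb excluding the insert. The plasmid is maintained at high copy in E. coli under kanamycin selection, and it carries a neomycin resistance marker so that transfected mammalian cells can be selected with G418. The record does not list the origin of replication or other backbone features, and no feature table is provided. The use of an SV40 polyA reverse sequencing primer suggests that an SV40 polyadenylation signal lies downstream of the coding region.

The fusion is expressed from the CMV promoter, a strong constitutive promoter in most mammalian cell lines. CD81 is a tetraspanin, a four-pass transmembrane protein, and here it serves as a targeting partner that takes the fluorophore to tetraspanin-containing membranes. Dronpa3 belongs to the Dronpa family of green, reversibly photoswitchable fluorescent proteins, and the record gives its excitation at 503 nm and emission at 518 nm. The construct name places Dronpa3 before CD81, and the "10" probably refers to a linker length. However, the record does not state the orientation of the fusion, the linker or the cloning method, so these should be confirmed from the sequence.

The stated purpose is tetraspanin/membrane localization, which makes the plasmid a fluorescent marker for imaging CD81 distribution in mammalian cells.
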