Addgene plasmid #57311: Dronpa3-CD81-10
Purpose: Localization: Tetraspanin/Membrane, Excitation: 503, Emission: 518
Depositing lab: Michael Davidson. Depositing organization: Florida State University, Tallahassee.
Backbone
  Vector backbone: Dronpa3
  Backbone size w/o insert (bp): 4750
  Vector type: Mammalian Expression
  Selectable markers: Neomycin (select with G418)
Growth in bacteria
  Bacterial resistance: Kanamycin, 50 μg/mL
  Growth temperature: 37°C
  Growth strain: DH5alpha
  Copy number: High Copy
Gene/Insert
  Gene/Insert name: CD81 (alt name: NM_004356)
  Species: H. sapiens (human)
  Entrez Gene: CD81 (a.k.a. CVID6, S5.7, TAPA1, TSPAN28)
  Promoter: CMV
  Tag / fusion protein: Dronpa3
  Cloning method: Unknown
  Sequencing primers: 5′ CMV-F; 3′ SV40pA-R
Terms and licenses: Academic/Nonprofit Terms; Industry Terms
Depositor comments: . Excitation = 503; Emission = 518
How to cite: Dronpa3-CD81-10 was a gift from Michael Davidson (Addgene plasmid # 57311 ; http://n2t.net/addgene:57311 ; RRID:Addgene_57311)
